>Addgene plasmid #49312 | pGGEV_2_+nls-eGFP-HA-_+1_BK+ | depositor full sequence | sequence record 72944 | Full Sequence
AAATTGTAAACGTTAATATTTTGTTAAAATTCGCGTTAAATTTTTGTTAAATCAGCTCATTTTTTAACCA
ATAGGCCGAAATCGGCAAAATCCCTTATAAATCAAAAGAATAGACCGAGATAGGGT
[37 nt withheld, positions 127-163]
AAAGAACGTGGACTCCAACGTCAAAGG
[49 nt withheld, positions 191-239]
T
[91 nt withheld, positions 241-331]
G
[124 nt withheld, positions 333-456]
CCCATTCGCCATTCAGGCTACGCAACTGTTGGGAAGGGCGATCGGTGCGGGCCTCTTCGCTATTACGCCA
GGGCGCCTCCCCCATTGACGTCAATTACGGTAAATGGCCCGCCTGGCTCAATGCCCATTGACGTCAATAG
GACCACCCACCATTGACGTCAATGGGATGGCTCATTGCCCATTCATATCCGTTCTCACGCCCCCTATTGA
CGTCAATGACGGTAAATGGCCCACTTGGCAGTACATCAATATCTATTAATAGTAACTTGGCAAGTACATT
ACTATTGGAAGTACGCCAGGGTACATTGGCAGTACTCCCATTGACGTCAATGGCGGTAAATGGCCCGCGA
TGGCTGCCAAGTACATCCCCATTGACGTCAATGGGGAGGGGCAATGACGCAAATGGGCGTTCCATTGACG
TAAATGGGCGGTAGGCGTGCCTAATGGGAGGTCTATATAAGCAATGCTCGTTTAGGGAACCGCCATTCTG
CCTGGGGACGTCGGAGCAAGCTTGATTTAGGTGACACTATAGAGGTCTCAGGCTCCGGATCCGCCGCCAT
GGCTCCAAAGAAGAAGCGTAAGGTAAATCGATCGAATTCAAGGCCTCTCGAGCCTCTAGAAGGTGGCGGA
ATGGTGAGCAAGGGCGAGGAGCTGTTCACCGGGGTGGTGCCCATCCTGGTCGAGCTGGACGGCGACGTAA
ACGGCCACAAGTTCAGCGTGTCCGGCGAGGGCGAGGGCGATGCCACCTACGGCAAGCTGACCCTGAAGTT
CATCTGCACCACCGGCAAGCTGCCCGTGCCCTGGCCCACCCTCGTGACCACCCTGACCTACGGCGTGCAG
TGCTTCAGCCGCTACCCCGACCACATGAAGCAGCACGACTTCTTCAAGTCCGCCATGCCCGAAGGCTACG
TCCAGGAGCGCACCATCTTCTTCAAGGACGACGGCAACTACAAGACCCGCGCCGAGGTGAAGTTCGAGGG
CGACACCCTGGTGAACCGCATCGAGCTGAAGGGCATCGACTTCAAGGAGGACGGCAACATCCTGGGGCAC
AAGCTGGAGTACAACTACAACAGCCACAACGTCTATATCATGGCCGACAAGCAGAAGAACGGCATCAAGG
TGAACTTCAAGATCCGCCACAACATCGAGGACGGCAGCGTGCAGCTCGCCGACCACTACCAGCAGAACAC
CCCCATCGGCGACGGCCCCGTGCTGCTGCCCGACAACCACTACCTGAGCACCCAGTCCGCCCTGAGCAAA
GACCCCAACGAGAAGCGCGATCACATGGTCCTGCTGGAGTTCGTGACCGCCGCCGGGATCACTCTCGGCA
TGGACGAGCTGTACAAGTACCCATACGATGTTCCAGATTACGCTTAGGGTACCACCTTGAGACCCTCATC
CTCCCGGGTAACTAAGTAAGGATCTCGACCGATCCTGAGAACTTCAGGGTGAGTTTGGGGACCCTTGATT
GTTCTTTCTTTTTCGCTATTGTAAAATTCATGTTATATGGAGGGGGCAAAGTTTTCAGGGTGTTGTTTAG
AATGGGAAGATGTCCCTTGTATCACCATGGACCCTCATGATAATTTTGTTTCTTTCACTTTCTACTCTGT
TGACAACCATTGTCTCCTCTTATTTTCTTTTCATTTTCTGTAACTTTTTCGTTAAACTTTAGCTTGCATT
TGTAACGAATTTTTAAATTCACTTTTGTTTATTTGTCAGATTGTAAGTACTTTCTCTAATCACTTTTTTT
TCAAGGCAATCAGGGTATATTATATTGTACTTCAGCACAGTTTTAGAGAACAATTGTTATAATTAAATGA
TAAGGTAGAATATTTCTGCATATAAATTCTGGCTGGCGTGGAAATATTCTTATTGGTAGAAACAACTACA
CCCTGGTCATCATCCTGCCTTTCTCTTTATGGTTACAATGATATACACTGTTTGAGATGAGGATAAAATA
CTCTGAGTCCAAACCGGGCCCCTCTGCTAACCATGTTCATGCCTTCTTCTCTTTCCTACAGCTCCTGGGC
AACGTGCTGGTTGTTGTGCTGTCTCATCATTTTGGCAAAGAATTAATTCCTCGACGGATCGTAGATCCAG
ACATGATAAGATACATTGATGAGTTTGGACAAACCACAACTAGAATGCAGTGAAAAAAATGCTTTATTTG
TGAAATTTGTGATGCTATTGCTTTATTTGTAACCATTATAAGCTGCAATAAACAAGTTAACAACAACAAT
TGCATTCATTTTATGTTTCAGGTTCAGGGGGAGGTGTGGGAGGTTTTTTAATTCGCGGCCGCTCTAGAAC
TAGTCTGCATTAATGAATCGGCCAACGCGCGGGGAGAGGCGGTTTGCGTATTGGGCGCTCTTCCGCTTCC
TCGCTCACTGACTCGCTGCGCTCGGTCGTTCGGCTGCGGCGAGCGGTATCAGCTCACTCAAAGGCGGTAA
TACGGTTATCCACAGAATCAGGGGATAACGCAGGAAAGAACATGTGAGCAAAAGGCCAGCAAAAGGCCAG
GAACCGTAAAAAGGCCGCGTTGCTGGCGTTTTTCCATAGGCTCGGCCCCCCTGACGAGCATCACAAAAAT
CGACGCTCAAGTCAGAGGTGGCGAAACCCGACAGGACTATAAAGATACCAGGCGTTCCCCCCTGGAAGCT
CCCTCGTGCGCTCTCCTGTTCCGACCCTGCCGCTTACCGGATACCTGTCCGCCTTTCTCCCTTCGGGAAG
CGTGGCGCTTTCTCAATGCTCACGCTGTAGGTATCTCAGTTCGGTGTAGGTCGTTCGCTCCAAGCTGGGC
TGTGTGCACGAACCCCCCGTTCAGCCCGACCGCTGCGCCTTATCCGGTAACTATCGTCTTGAGTCCAACC
CGGTAAGACACGACTTATCGCCACTGGCAGCAGCCACTGGTAACAGGATTAGCAGAGCGAGGTATGTAGG
CGGTGCTACAGAGTTCTTGAAGTGGTGGCCTAACTACGGCTACACTAGAAGGACAGTATTTGGTATCTGC
GCTCTGCTGAAGCCAGTTACCTTCGGAAAAAGAGTTGGTAGCTCTTGATCCGGCAAACAAACCACCGCTG
GTAGCGGTGGTTTTTTTGTTTGCAAGCAGCAGATTACGCGCAGAAAAAAAGGATCTCAAGAAGATCCTTT
GATCTTTTCTACGGGGTCTGACGCTCAGTGGAACGAAAACTCACGTTAAGGGATTTTGGTCATGAGATTA
TCAAAAAGGATCTTCACCTAGATCCTTTTAAATTAAAAATGAAGTTTTAAATCAATCTAAAGTATATATG
AGTAAACTTGGTCTGACAGTTACCAATGCTTAATCAGTGAGGCACCTATCTCAGCGATCTGTCTATTTCG
TTCATCCATAGTTGCCTGACTGCCCGTCGTGTAGATAACTACGATACGGGAGGGCTTACCATCTGGCCCC
AGTGCTGCAATGATACCGCGGGACCCACGCTCACCGGCTCCAGATTTATCAGCAATAAACCAGCCAGCCG
GAAGGGCCGAGCGCAGAAGTGGTCCTGCAACTTTATCCGCCTCCATCCAGTCTATTAATTGTTGCCGGGA
AGCTAGAGTAAGTAGTTCGCCAGTTAATAGTTTGCGCAACGTTGTTGCCATTGCTACAGGCATCGTGGTG
TCACGCTCGTCGTTTGGTATGGCTTCATTCAGCTCCGGTTCCCAACGATCAAGGCGAGTTACATGATCCC
CCATGTTGTGAAAAAAAGCGGTTAGCTCCTTCGGTCCTCCGATCGTTGTCAGAAGTAAGTTGGCCGCAGT
GTTATCACTCATGCTTATGGCAGCACTGCATAATTCTCTTACTGTCATGCCATCCGTAAGATGCTTTTCT
GTGACTGGTGAGTACTCAACCAAGTCATTCTGAGAATAGTGTATGCGGCGACCGAGTTGCTCTTGCCCGG
CGTCAATACGGGATAATACCGCGCCACATAGCAGAACTTTAAAAGTGCTCATCATTGGAAAACGTTCTTC
GGGGCGAAAACTCTCAAGGATCTTACCGCTGTTGAGATCCAGTTCGATGTAACCCACTCGTGCACCCAAC
TGATCTTCAGCATCTTTTACTTTCACCAGCGTTTCTGGGTGAGCAAAAACAGGAAGGCAAAATGCCGCAA
AAAAGGGAATAAGGGCGACACGGAAATGTTGAATACTCATACTCTTCCTTTTTCAATATTATTGAAGCAT
TTATCAGGGTTATTGTCTCATGAGCGGATACATATTTGAATGTATTTAGAAAAATAAACAAATAGGGGTT
CCGCGCACATTTCCCCGAAAAGTGCCACCTG
Features (pLannotate 1.2.2; 14 found; start..end, strand, type, name):
      1..456     -  rep_origin     f1 ori (sequence partly withheld): f1 bacteriophage origin of replication; arrow indicates direction of (+) strand synthesis
    461..527     -  CDS            lacZα (fragment): LacZα fragment of β-galactosidase; lacZ fragment
    528..936     +  promoter       CMV IE94 promoter (fragment): enhancer/promoter region of simian cytomegalovirus major immediate early transcription unit IE94
    971..989     +  promoter       SP6 promoter: promoter for bacteriophage SP6 RNA polymerase
   1087..1803    +  CDS            EGFP: EGFP is a basic (constitutively fluorescent) green fluorescent protein published in 1996, derived from Aequorea victoria. It is reported to be a rapidly-maturing weak dimer with moderate acid sensitivity.
   1804..1832    +  CDS            3xHA (fragment): three tandem HA epitope tags
   1905..2477    +  intron         β-globin intron: intron from rabbit β-globin gene
   2475..2540    +  CDS            HBB (fragment): HBB_LEPEU - Experimental evidence at protein level: Swiss-Prot protein existence level 1. Involved in oxygen transport from the lung to the various peripheral tissues. From Lepus europaeus (European hare).
   2550..2684    -  polyA_signal   SV40 poly(A) signal: SV40 polyadenylation signal
   2751..2770    +  misc_feature   MCS (fragment): pBluescript multiple cloning site
   2771..2824    -  CDS            lacI (fragment): lac repressor; lacI; The lac repressor binds to the lac operator to inhibit transcription in E. coli. This inhibition can be relieved by adding lactose or isopropyl-β-D-thiogalactopyranoside (IPTG).
   3007..3595    -  rep_origin     ori: high-copy-number ColE1/pMB1/pBR322/pUC origin of replication
   3766..4626    -  CDS            AmpR: β-lactamase; bla; confers resistance to ampicillin, carbenicillin, and related antibiotics
   4627..4731    -  promoter       AmpR promoter: bla
