[The description below was written by a language model from this plasmid's Addgene catalogue record and pLannotate feature annotations shown in this document.]
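Description:
pGGEV_2_+nls-eGFP-HA-_+1_BK+ is a Golden Gate entry vector built on the pBluescript cloning backbone and belonging to the Golden GATEway combinatorial cloning system, in which modules held in position-specific entry vectors are joined in a fixed order to build fusion and recombination constructs. This plasmid supplies the module for position 2. It is maintained in E. coli as a high-copy plasmid through a ColE1/pUC-type origin and selected with ampicillin via the β-lactamase gene and its native promoter. An f1 phage origin and remnants of lacZα, lacI and the pBluescript multiple cloning site remain from the backbone.

The payload is a synthetic coding sequence for EGFP carrying a nuclear localisation signal and an HA epitope tag, supplied with its own start and stop codons so that it acts as a complete open reading frame rather than an in-frame fusion partner. The feature table annotates the EGFP coding region followed directly by a short match to an HA tag. The nls is not annotated separately but presumably lies in the unannotated stretch just upstream of EGFP. Flanking the insert, the annotation also finds a fragment of the simian CMV IE94 enhancer/promoter and an SP6 promoter upstream, and a rabbit β-globin intron, a short β-globin coding fragment and an SV40 polyadenylation signal (annotated on the reverse strand) downstream. The record does not say whether these belong to the transferable module or simply surround it, and the Golden Gate type IIS sites are not annotated. The module would typically be used to add a nuclear, HA-detectable green fluorescent reporter to assembled constructs.
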