Addgene plasmid #49312: pGGEV_2_+nls-eGFP-HA-_+1_BK+
Purpose: Golden Gate entry vector: Position 2, HA tagged nls-EGFP with start and stop codon
Depositing lab: Joachim Wittbrodt. Depositing organization: Universitaet Heidelberg. Publication: Golden GATEway cloning--a combinatorial approach to generate fusion and recombination constructs. Kirchmaier S, Lust K, Wittbrodt J. PLoS One. 2013 Oct 7;8(10):e76117. doi: 10.1371/journal.pone.0076117. PubMed 24116091.
Backbone
  Vector backbone: pBluescript
  Backbone manufacturer: Stratagene
  Vector type: cloning vector
Growth in bacteria
  Bacterial resistance: Ampicillin, 100 μg/mL
  Growth temperature: 37°C
  Growth strain: DH5alpha
  Copy number: High Copy
Gene/Insert
  Gene/Insert name: nls-EGFP-HA
  Species: Synthetic
  Cloning method: Restriction Enzyme; 5′ cloning site n/a (unknown if destroyed); 3′ cloning site n/a (unknown if destroyed)
  Sequencing primers: 5′ CMV-F
Terms and licenses: Academic/Nonprofit Terms; Industry Terms: Not Available to Industry
How to cite: pGGEV_2_+nls-eGFP-HA-_+1_BK+ was a gift from Joachim Wittbrodt (Addgene plasmid # 49312 ; http://n2t.net/addgene:49312 ; RRID:Addgene_49312)
