>Addgene plasmid #49312 | pGGEV_2_+nls-eGFP-HA-_+1_BK+ | addgene partial sequence | sequence record 75923 | CMV-F 5'-CGCAAATGGGCGGTAGGCGTG-3'
ACCGCCATTCTGCCTGGGGACGTCGGAGCAAGCTTGATTTAGGTGACACTATAGAGGTCTCAGGCTCCGG
ATCCGCCGCCATGGCTCCAAAGAAGAAGCGTAAGGTAAATCGATCGAATTCAAGGCCTCTCGAGCCTCTA
GAAGGTGGCGGAATGGTGAGCAAGGGCGAGGAGCTGTTCACCGGGGTGGTGCCCATCCTGGTCGAGCTGG
ACGGCGACGTAAACGGCCACAAGTTCAGCGTGTCCGGCGAGGGCGAGGGCGATGCCACCTACGGCAAGCT
GACCCTGAAGTTCATCTGCACCACCGGCAAGCTGCCCGTGCCCTGGCCCACCCTCGTGACCACCCTGACC
TACGGCGTGCAGTGCTTCAGCCGCTACCCCGACCACATGAAGCAGCACGACTTCTTCAAGTCCGCCATGC
CCGAAGGCTACGTCCAGGAGCGCACCATCTTCTTCAAGGACGACGGCAACTACAAGACCCGCGCCGAGGT
GAAGTTCGAGGGCGACACCCTGGTGAACCGCATCGAGCTGAAGGGCATCGACTTCAAGGAGGACGGCAAC
ATCCTGGGGCACAAGCTGGAGTACAACTACAACAGCCACAACGTCTATATCATGGCCGACAAGCAGAAGA
ACGGCATCAAGGTGAACTTCAAGATCCGCCACAACATCGAGGACGGCAGCGTGCAGCTCGCCGACCACTA
CCAGCAGAACACCCCCATCGGCGACGGCCCCGTGCTGCTGCCCGACAACCACTACCTGAGCACCCAGTCC
GCCCTGAGCAAAGACCC
