>Addgene plasmid #49312 | pGGEV_2_+nls-eGFP-HA-_+1_BK+ | addgene partial sequence | sequence record 77028 | bglob-int-R
CCTTACTTAGTTACCCGGGAGGATGAGGGTCTCAAGGTGGTACCCTAAGCGTAATCTGGAACATCGTATG
GGTACTTGTACAGCTCGTCCATGCCGAGAGTGATCCCGGCGGCGGTCACGAACTCCAGCAGGACCATGTG
ATCGCGCTTCTCGTTGGGGTCTTTGCTCAGGGCGGACTGGGTGCTCAGGTAGTGGTTGTCGGGCAGCAGC
ACGGGGCCGTCGCCGATGGGGGTGTTCTGCTGGTAGTGGTCGGCGAGCTGCACGCTGCCGTCCTCGATGT
TGTGGCGGATCTTGAAGTTCACCTTGATGCCGTTCTTCTGCTTGTCGGCCATGATATAGACGTTGTGGCT
GTTGTAGTTGTACTCCAGCTTGTGCCCCAGGATGTTGCCGTCCTCCTTGAAGTCGATGCCCTTCAGCTCG
ATGCGGTTCACCAGGGTGTCGCCCTCGAACTTCACCTCGGCGCGGGTCTTGTAGTTGCCGTCGTCCTTGA
AGAAGATGGTGCGCTCCTGGACGTAGCCTTCGGGCATGGCGGACTTGAAGAAGTCGTGCTGCTTCATGTG
GTCGGGGTAGCGGCTGAAGCACTGCACGCCGTAGGTCAGGGTGGTCACGAGGGTGGGCCAGGGCACGGGC
AGCTTGCCGGTGGTGCAGATGAACTTCAGGGTCAGCTTGCCGTAGGTGGCATCGCCCTCGCCCTCGCCGG
ACACGCTGAACTTGTGGCCGTTTACGTCGCCGTCCAGCTCGACCAGGATGGGCACCACCCCGGTGAACAG
CTCCTCGCCCTTGCTCACCATTCCGCCACCTTCTAGAGGCTCGAGAGGCCTTGAATTCGATCGATTTACC
TTACGCTTCTTCTTTGGAGCCATGGCGGCGGATCC
